Addgene plasmid #35185: Myc-PSFΔRGG
Depositing lab: Benjamin Blencowe. Depositing organization: University of Toronto. Publication: Role for PSF in mediating transcriptional activator-dependent stimulation of pre-mRNA processing in vivo. Rosonina E, Ip JY, Calarco JA, Bakowski MA, Emili A, McCracken S, Tucker P, Ingles CJ, Blencowe BJ. Mol Cell Biol. 2005 Aug;25(15):6734-46. 10.1128/MCB.25.15.6734-6746.2005 PubMed 16024807.
Backbone
  Vector backbone: pCMVmyc
  Backbone size w/o insert (bp): 3800
  Vector type: Mammalian Expression
Growth in bacteria
  Bacterial resistance: Ampicillin, 100 μg/mL
  Growth temperature: 37°C
  Growth strain: DH5alpha
  Copy number: High Copy
Gene/Insert
  Gene/Insert name: PSF (alt name: SFPQ)
  Species: H. sapiens (human)
  Mutation: N-terminal deletion of residues 9-27
  Entrez Gene: SFPQ (a.k.a. POMP100, PPP1R140, PSF)
  Promoter: CMV
  Tag / fusion protein: Myc (N terminal on backbone)
  Cloning method: Restriction Enzyme; 5′ cloning site HindIII (unknown if destroyed); 3′ cloning site N/A (unknown if destroyed)
  Sequencing primers: 5′ CMV-Fwd
Terms and licenses: Academic/Nonprofit Terms; Industry Terms: Not Available to Industry
How to cite: Myc-PSFΔRGG was a gift from Benjamin Blencowe (Addgene plasmid # 35185 ; http://n2t.net/addgene:35185 ; RRID:Addgene_35185)
