[The description below was written by a language model from this plasmid's Addgene catalogue record.]
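Description:
Myc-PSFΔRGG is a mammalian expression plasmid built on the pCMVmyc backbone (about 3.8 kb without insert) that drives production of a mutant form of the human splicing and transcription factor PSF, also known as SFPQ. It is propagated in E. coli as a high-copy plasmid under ampicillin selection. The record does not list the origin of replication, polyadenylation signal or any mammalian selection marker, and no feature table is provided, so these details of the backbone cannot be confirmed here.

The insert is human PSF carrying a small N-terminal deletion of residues 9-27. As the construct name indicates, this removes the RGG region, a type of arginine/glycine-rich motif commonly associated with RNA binding and protein-protein interactions. Expression is controlled by the CMV promoter, a strong constitutive promoter widely used for transient expression in cultured mammalian cells. A Myc epitope tag supplied by the backbone is fused to the N terminus of the protein, allowing detection or immunoprecipitation with anti-Myc antibodies independently of endogenous PSF. The insert was introduced by restriction cloning using HindIII at the 5′ end; the 3′ site is not recorded.

The associated work concerns the role of PSF in transcriptional activator-dependent stimulation of pre-mRNA processing in vivo. This deletion construct is therefore most plausibly used alongside tagged wild-type PSF or other mutants to test whether the RGG region contributes to that activity, although the record does not describe specific experiments.
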