>Addgene plasmid #35185 | Myc-PSFΔRGG | depositor partial sequence | sequence record 43075 | Insert
ATGGAACAAAAACTCATCTCAGAAGAGGATCTGAAGCTCATGTCTCGGGATCGGTTCCGGAGTCTCCACG
ACTTCCGTTCTCCGCCGCCCGGCATGGGCCTCAATCAGAATCGCGGCCCCATGGGTCCTGGCCCGGGCCA
GAGCGGCCCTAAGCCTCCGATCCCGCCACCGCCTCCACACCAACAGCAGCAACAGCCACCACCGCAGCAG
CCACCGCCGCAGCAGCCGCCACCGCATCAGCCGCCGCCGCATCCACAGCCGCATCAGCAGCAGCAGCCGC
CGCCACCGCCGCAGGACTCTTCCAAGCCCGTCGTTGCTCAGGGACCCGGCCCCGCTCCCGGAGTAGGCAG
CACACCACCAGCCTCCAGCTCGGCCCCGCCCGCCACTCCACCAACCTCGGGGGCCCCGCCAGGGTCCGGG
CCAGGCCCGACTCCGACCCCGCCGCCTGCAGTCACCTCGGCCCCTCCCGGGGCGCCGCCACCCACCCCGC
CAAGCAGCGGGGTCCCTACCACACCTCCTCAGGCCGGAGGCCCGCCGCCTCCGCCCGCGGCAGTCCCGGG
CCCGGGTCCAGGGCCTAAGCAGGGCCCAGGTCCGGGTGGTCCCAAAGGCGGCAAAATGCCTGGCGGGCCG
AAGCCAGGTGGCGGCCCGGGCCTAAGTACGCCTGGCGGCCACCCCAAGCCGCCGCGTCGAGGCGGCGGGG
AGCCCCGCGGGGGCCGCCAGCACCACCCGCCCTACCACCAGCAGCATCACCAGGGGCCCCCGCCCGGCGG
GCCCGGCGGCCGCAGCGAGGAGAAGATCTCGGACTCGGAGGGGTTTAAAGCCAATTTGTCTCTCTTGAGG
AGGCCTGGAGAGAAAACTTACACACAGCGATGTCGGTTGTTTGTTGGGAATCTACCTGCTGATATCACGG
AGGATGAATTCAAAAGACTATTTGCTAAATATGGAGAACCAGGAGAAGTTTTTATCAACAAAGGCAAAGG
ATTCGGATTTATTAAGCTTGAATCTAGAGCTTTGGCTGAAATTGCCAAAGCCGAACTGGATGATACACCC
ATGAGAGGTAGACAGCTTCGAGTTCGCTTTGCCACACATGCTGCTGCCCTTTCTGTTCGTAATCTTTCAC
CTTATGTTTCCAATGAACTGTTGGAAGAAGCCTTTAGCCAATTTGGTCCTATTGAAAGGGCTGTTGTAAT
AGTGGATGATCGTGGAAGATCTACAGGGAAAGGCATTGTTGAATTTGCTTCTAAGCCAGCAGCAAGAAAG
GCATTTGAACGATGCAGTGAAGGTGTTTTCTTACTGACGACAACTCCTCGTCCAGTCATTGTGGAACCAC
TTGAACAACTAGATGATGAAGATGGTCTTCCTGAAAAACTTGCCCAGAAGAATCCAATGTATCAAAAGGA
GAGAGAAACCCCTACTCGTTTTGCCCAGCATGGCACGTTTGAGTACGAATATTCTCAGCGATGGAAGTCT
TTGGATGAAATGGAAAAACAGCAAAGGGAACAAGTTGAAAAAAACATGAAAGATGCAAAAGACAAATTGG
AAAGTGAAATGGAAGATGCCTATCATGAACATCAGGCAAATCTTTTGCGCCAAGATCTGATGAGACGACA
GGAAGAATTAAGACGCATGGAAGAACTTCACAATCAAGAAATGCAGAAACGTAAAGAAATGCAATTGAGG
CAAGAGGAGGAACGACGTAGAAGAGAGGAAGAGATGATGATTCGTCAACGTGAGATGGAAGACCAAATGA
GGCGCCAAAGAGAGGAAAGTTACAGCCGAATGGGCTACATGGATCCACGGGAAAGAGACATGCGAATGGG
TGGCGGAGGAGCAATGAACATGGGAGATCCCTATGGTTCAGGAGGCCAGAAATTTCCACCTCTAGGAGGT
GGTGGTGGCATAGGTTATGAAGCTAATCCTGGCGTTCCACCAGCAACCATGAGTGGTTCCATGATGGGAA
GTGACATGCGTACTGAGCGCTTTGGGCAGGGAGGTGCGGGGCCTGTGGGTGGACAGGGTCCTAGAGGAAT
GGGGCCTGGAACTCCAGCAGGATATGGTAGAGGGAGAGAAGAGTACGAAGGCCCAAACAAAAAACCCCGA
TTTTAG
