>Addgene plasmid #35185 | Myc-PSFΔRGG | addgene partial sequence | sequence record 43899 | CMV-F 5'-CGCAAATGGGCGGTAGGCGTG-3'
AGCTCTCTGGCTACTAGAGAACCCACTGCTTACTGGCTTATCGAAATTATGGAACAAAAACTCATCTCAG
AAGAGGATCTGAAGCTCATGTCTCGGGATCGGTTCCGGAGTCTCCACGACTTCCGTTCTCCGCCGCCCGG
CATGGGCCTCAATCAGAATCGCGGCCCCATGGGTCCTGGCCCGGGCCAGAGCGGCCCTAAGCCTCCGATC
CCGCCACCGCCTCCACACCAACAGCAGCAACAGCCACCACCGCAGCAGCCACCGCCGCAGCAGCCGCCAC
CGCATCAGCCGCCGCCGCATCCACAGCCGCATCAGCAGCAGCAGCCGCCGCCACCGCCGCAGGACTCTTC
CAAGCCCGTCGTTGCTCAGGGACCCGGCCCCGCTCCCGGAGTAGGCAGCGCACCACCAGCCTCCAGCTCG
GCCCCGCCCGCCACTCCACCAACCTCGGGGGCCCCGCCAGGGTCCGGGCCAGGCCCGACTCCGACCCCGC
CGCCTGCAGTCACCTCGGCCCCTCCCGGGGCGCCGCCACCCACCCCGCCAAGCAGCGGGGTCCCTACCAC
ACCTCCTCAGGCCGGAGGCCCGCCGCCTCCGCCCGCGGCAGTCCCGGGCCCGGGTCCAGGGCCTAAGCAG
GGCCCAGGTCCGGGTGGTCCCAAAGGCGGCAAAATGCCTGGCGGGCCGAAGCCAGGTGGCGGCCCGGGCC
TAAGTACGCCTGGCGGCCACCCCAAGCCGCCGCATCGAGG
